>Addgene plasmid #139772 | pAC8_MF-p10-mCh (VE5626) | addgene full sequence | sequence record 324177 | Addgene NGS Result
CTGGCCTTTTGCTCACATGTTCTTTCCTGCGTTATCCCCTGATTCTGTGGATAACCGTATTACCGCCTTT
GAGTGAGCTGATACCGCTCGCCGCAGCCGAACGACCGAGCGCAGCGAGTCAGTGAGCGAGGAAGCGGAAG
AGCGCCCAATACGCAAACCGCCTCTCCCCGCGCGTTGGCCGATTCATTAATGCAGAACGGCTCCGCCCAC
TATTAATGAAATTAAAAATTCCAATTTTAAAAAACGCAGCAAGAGAAACATTTGTATGAAAGAATGCGTA
GAAGGAAAGAAAAATGTCGTCGACATGCTGAACAACAAGATTAATATGCCTCCGTGTATAAAAAAAATAT
TGAACGATTTGAAAGAAAACAATGTACCGCGCGGCGGTATGTACAGGAAGAGGTTTATACTAAACTGTTA
CATTGCAAACGTGGTTTCGTGTGCCAAGTGTGAAAACCGATGTTTAATCAAGGCTCTGACGCATTTCTAC
AACCACGACTCCAAGTGTGTGGGTGAAGTCATGCATCTTTTAATCAAATCCCAAGATGTGTATAAACCAC
CAAACTGCCAAAAAATGAAAACTGTCGACAAGCTCTGTCCGTTTGCTGGCAACTGCAAGGGTCTCAATCC
TATTTGTAATTATTGAATAATAAAACAATTATAAATGTCAAATTTGTTTTTTATTAACGATACAAACCAA
ACGCAACAAGAACATTTGTAGTATTATCTATAATTGAAAACGCGTAGTTATAATCGCTGAGGTAATATTT
AAAATCATTTTCAAATGATTCACAGTTAATTTGCGACAATATAATTTTATTTTCACATAAACTAGACGCC
TTGTCGTCTTCTTCTTCGTATTCCTTCTCTTTTTCATTTTTCTCCTCATAAAAATTAACATAGTTATTAT
CGTATCCATATATGTATCTATCGTATAGAGTAAATTTTTTGTTGTCATAAATATATATGTCTTTTTTAAT
GGGGTGTATAGTACCGCTGCGCATAGTTTTTCTGTAATTTACAACAGTGCTATTTTCTGGTAGTTCTTCG
GAGTGTGTTGCTTTAATTATTAAATTTATATAATCAATGAATTTGGGATCGTCGGTTTTGTACAATATGT
TGCCGGCATAGTACGCAGCTTCTTCTAGTTCAATTACACCATTTTTTAGCAGCACCGGATTAACATAACT
TTCCAAAATGTTGTACGAACCGTTAAACAAAAACAGTTCACCTCCCTTTTCTATACTATTGTCTGCGAGC
AGTTGTTTGTTGTTAAAAATAACAGCCATTGTAATGAGACGCACAAACTAATATCACAAACTGGAAATGT
CTATCAATATATAGTTGCTGATATCATAACTTCGTATAGCATACATTATACGAAGTTATCTGGTTTAAAC
GTACCCGTAGTGGCTATGGCAGGGCTTGCCGCCCCGACGTTGGCTGCGAGCCCTGGGCCTTCACCCGAAC
TTGGGGGTTGGGGTGGGGAAAAGGAAGAAACGCGGGCGTATTGGTCCCAATGGGGTCTCGGTGGGGTATC
GACAGAGTGCCAGCCCTGGGACCGAACCCCGCGTTTATGAACAAACGACCCAACACCCGTGCGTTTTATT
CTGTCTTTTTATTGCCGTCATAGCGCGGGTTCCTTCCGGTATTGTCTCCTTCCGTGTTTCAGTTAGCCTC
CCCCATCTCCCGGTACCGCATGCTATGCATCAGCTGCTAGCTTACTTGTACAGCTCGTCCATGCCGCCGG
TGGAGTGGCGGCCCTCGGCGCGTTCGTACTGTTCCACGATGGTGTAGTCCTCGTTGTGGGAGGTGATGTC
CAACTTGATGTTGACGTTGTAGGCGCCGGGCAGCTGCACGGGCTTCTTGGCCTTGTAGGTGGTCTTGACC
TCAGCGTCGTAGTGGCCGCCGTCCTTCAGCTTCAGCCTCTGCTTGATCTCGCCCTTCAGGGCGCCGTCCT
CGGGGTACATCCGCTCGGAGGAGGCCTCCCAGCCCATGGTCTTCTTCTGCATTACGGGGCCGTCGGAGGG
GAAGTTGGTGCCGCGCAGCTTCACCTTGTAGATGAACTCGCCGTCCTGCAGGGAGGAGTCCTGGGTCACG
GTCACCACGCCGCCGTCCTCGAAGTTCATCACGCGCTCCCACTTGAAGCCCTCGGGGAAGGACAGCTTCA
AGTAGTCGGGGATGTCGGCGGGGTGCTTCACGTAGGCCTTGGAGCCGTACATGAACTGAGGGGACAGGAT
GTCCCAGGCGAAGGGCAGGGGGCCACCCTTGGTCACCTTCAGCTTGGCGGTCTGGGTGCCCTCGTAGGGG
CGGCCCTCGCCCTCGCCCTCGATCTCGAACTCGTGGCCGTTCACGGAGCCCTCCATGTGCACCTTGAAGC
GCATGAACTCCTTGATGATGGCCATGTTATCCTCCTCGCCCTTGCTCACCATACCTCCTGGCTCGAGATC
CCGGGTGATCAAGTCTTCGTCGAGTGATTGTAAATAAAATGTAATTTACAGTATAGTATTTTAATTAATA
TACAAATGATTTGATAATAATTCTTATTTAACTATAATATATTGTGTTGGGTTGAATTAAAGGTCCGTAT
ACTAGTATCGATTCGCGACCTACTCCGGAATATTAATAGATCATGGAGATAATTAAAATGATAACCATCT
CGCAAATAAATAAGTATTTTACTGTTTTCGTAACAGTTTTGTAATAAAAAAACCTATAAATATTCCGGAT
TATTCATACCGTCCCACCATCGGGCGCGGATCCCGGTCCGAAGCGCGCGGAATTCAAAGGCCTACGTCGA
CGAGCTCACTAGTCGCGGCCGCTTTCGAATCTAGAGCCTGCAGTCTCGACAAGCTTGTCGAGAAGTACTA
GAGGATCATAATCAGCCATACCACATTTGTAGAGGTTTTACTTGCTTTAAAAAACCTCCCACACCTCCCC
CTGAACCTGAAACATAAAATGAATGCAATTGTTGTTGTTAACTTGTTTATTGCAGCTTATAATGGTTACA
AATAAAGCAATAGCATCACAAATTTCACAAATAAAGCATTTTTTTCACTGCATTCTAGTTGTGGTTTGTC
CAAACTCATCAATGTATCTTATCATGTCTGGATCTGATCACTGCTTGAGCCTAGAAGATCCGGCTGCTAA
CAAAGCCCGAAAGGAAGCTGAGTTGGCTGCTGCCACCGCTGAGCAATAACTATCATAACCCCTAGGCGAT
TAATTGATCCGGGTTATTAGTACATTTATTAAGCGCTAGATTCTGTGCGTTGTTGATTTACAGACAATTG
TTGTACGTATTTTAATAATTCATTAAATTTATAATCTTTAGGGTGGTATGTTAGAGCGAAAATCAAATGA
TTTTCAGCGTCTTTATATCTGAATTTAAATATTAAATCCTCAATAGATTTGTAAAATAGGTTTCGATTAG
TTTCAAACAAGGGTTGTTTTTCCGAACCGATGGCTGGACTATCTAATGGATTTTCGCTCAACGCCACAAA
ACTTGCCAAATCTTGTAGCAGCAATCTAGCTTTGTCGATATTCGTTTGTGTTTTGTTTTGTAATAAAGGT
TCGACGTCGTTCAAAATATTATGCGCTTTTGTATTTCTTTCATCACTGTCGTTAGTGTACAATTGACTCG
ACGTAAACACGTTAAATAAAGCTTGGACATATTTAACATCGGGCGTGTTAGCTTTATTAGGCCGATTATC
GTCGTCGTCCCAACCCTCGTCGTTAGAAGTTGCTTCCGAAGACGATTTTGCCATAGCCACACGACGCCTA
TTAATTGTGTCGGCTAACACGTCCGCGATCAAATTTGTAGTTGAGCTTTTTGGAATTATTTCTGATTGCG
GGCGTTTTTGGGCGGGTTTCAATCTAACTGTGCCCGATTTTAATTCAGACAACACGTTAGAAAGCGATGG
TGCAGGCGGTGGTAACATTTCAGACGGCAAATCTACTAATGGCGGCGGTGGTGGAGCTGATGATAAATCT
ACCATCGGTGGAGGCGCAGGCGGGGCTGGCGGCGGAGGCGGAGGCGGAGGTGGTGGCGGTGATGCAGACG
GCGGTTTAGGCTCAAATGTCTCTTTAGGCAACACAGTCGGCACCTCAACTATTGTACTGGTTTCGGGCGC
CGTTTTTGGTTTGACCGGTCTGAGACGAGTGCGATTTTTTTCGTTTCTAATAGCTTCCAACAATTGTTGT
CTGTCGTCTAAAGGTGCAGCGGGTTGAGGTTCCGTCGGCATTGGTGGAGCGGGCGGCAATTCAGACATCG
ATGGTGGTGGTGGTGGTGGAGGCGCTGGAATGTTAGGCACGGGAGAAGGTGGTGGCGGCGGTGCCGCCGG
TATAATTTGTTCTGGTTTAGTTTGTTCGCGCACGATTGTGGGCACCGGCGCAGGCGCCGCTGGCTGCACA
ACGGAAGGTCGTCTGCTTCGAGGCAGCGCTTGGGGTGGTGGCAATTCAATATTATAATTGGAATACAAAT
CGTAAAAATCTGCTATAAGCATTGTAATTTCGCTATCGTTTACCGTGCCGATATTTAACAACCGCTCAAT
GTAAGCAATTGTATTGTAAAGAGATTGTCTCAAGCTCGGATCGATCCCGCACGCCGATAACAAGCCTTTT
CATTTTTACTACAGCATTGTAGTGGCGAGACACTTCGCTGTCGTCGCCTGATGCGGTATTTTCTCCTTAC
GCATCTGTGCGGTATTTCACACCGCATA
[142 nt withheld, positions 4719-4860]
C
[141 nt withheld, positions 4862-5002]
CCTTTGACGTTGGAGTCCACGTTCTTT
[37 nt withheld, positions 5030-5066]
ACCCTATCTCGGGCTATTCTTTTGATTTATAAGGGATTTTGCCGATTTCGGCCTATTGGTTAAAAAATGA
GCTGATTTAACAAAAATTTAACGCGAATTTTAACAAAATATTAACGTTTACAATTTTATGGTGCACTCTC
AGTACAATCTGCTCTGATGCCGCATAGTTAAGCCAGCCCCGACACCCGCCAACACCCGCTGACGCGCCCT
GACGGGCTTGTCTGCTCCCGGCATCCGCTTACAGACAAGCTGTGACCGTCTCCGGGAGCTGCATGTGTCA
GAGGTTTTCACCGTCATCACCGAAACGCGCGAGACGAAAGGGCCTCGTGATACGCCTATTTTTATAGGTT
AATGTCATGATAATAATGGTTTCTTAGACGTCAGGTGGCACTTTTCGGGGAAATGTGCGCGGAACCCCTA
TTTGTTTATTTTTCTAAATACATTCAAATATGTATCCGCTCATGAGACAATAACCCTGATAAATGCTTCA
ATAATATTGAAAAAGGAAGAGTATGAGTATTCAACATTTCCGTGTCGCCCTTATTCCCTTTTTTGCGGCA
TTTTGCCTTCCTGTTTTTGCTCACCCAGAAACGCTGGTGAAAGTAAAAGATGCTGAAGATCAGTTGGGTG
CACGAGTGGGTTACATCGAACTGGATCTCAACAGCGGTAAGATCCTTGAGAGTTTTCGCCCCGAAGAACG
TTTTCCAATGATGAGCACTTTTAAAGTTCTGCTATGTGGCGCGGTATTATCCCGTATTGACGCCGGGCAA
GAGCAACTCGGTCGCCGCATACACTATTCTCAGAATGACTTGGTTGAGTACTCACCAGTCACAGAAAAGC
ATCTTACGGATGGCATGACAGTAAGAGAATTATGCAGTGCTGCCATAACCATGAGTGATAACACTGCGGC
CAACTTACTTCTGACAACGATCGGAGGACCGAAGGAGCTAACCGCTTTTTTGCACAACATGGGGGATCAT
GTAACTCGCCTTGATCGTTGGGAACCGGAGCTGAATGAAGCCATACCAAACGACGAGCGTGACACCACGA
TGCCTGTAGCAATGGCAACAACGTTGCGCAAACTATTAACTGGCGAACTACTTACTCTAGCTTCCCGGCA
ACAATTAATAGACTGGATGGAGGCGGATAAAGTTGCAGGACCACTTCTGCGCTCGGCCCTTCCGGCTGGC
TGGTTTATTGCTGATAAATCTGGAGCCGGTGAGCGTGGGTCTCGCGGTATCATTGCAGCACTGGGGCCAG
ATGGTAAGCCCTCCCGTATCGTAGTTATCTACACGACGGGGAGTCAGGCAACTATGGATGAACGAAATAG
ACAGATCGCTGAGATAGGTGCCTCACTGATTAAGCATTGGTAACTGTCAGACCAAGTTTACTCATATATA
CTTTAGATTGATTTAAAACTTCATTTTTAATTTAAAAGGATCTAGGTGAAGATCCTTTTTGATAATCTCA
TGACCAAAATCCCTTAACGTGAGTTTTCGTTCCACTGAGCGTCAGACCCCGTAGAAAAGATCAAAGGATC
TTCTTGAGATCCTTTTTTTCTGCGCGTAATCTGCTGCTTGCAAACAAAAAAACCACCGCTACCAGCGGTG
GTTTGTTTGCCGGATCAAGAGCTACCAACTCTTTTTCCGAAGGTAACTGGCTTCAGCAGAGCGCAGATAC
CAAATACTGTTCTTCTAGTGTAGCCGTAGTTAGGCCACCACTTCAAGAACTCTGTAGCACCGCCTACATA
CCTCGCTCTGCTAATCCTGTTACCAGTGGCTGCTGCCAGTGGCGATAAGTCGTGTCTTACCGGGTTGGAC
TCAAGACGATAGTTACCGGATAAGGCGCAGCGGTCGGGCTGAACGGGGGGTTCGTGCACACAGCCCAGCT
TGGAGCGAACGACCTACACCGAACTGAGATACCTACAGCGTGAGCTATGAGAAAGCGCCACGCTTCCCGA
AGGGAGAAAGGCGGACAGGTATCCGGTAAGCGGCAGGGTCGGAACAGGAGAGCGCACGAGGGAGCTTCCA
GGGGGAAACGCCTGGTATCTTTATAGTCCTGTCGGGTTTCGCCACCTCTGACTTGAGCGTCGATTTTTGT
GATGCTCGTCAGGGGGGCGGAGCCTATGGAAAAACGCCAGCAACGCGGCCTTTTTACGGTTCCTGGCCTT
TTG
Features (pLannotate 1.2.2; 21 found; start..end, strand, type, name):
      7..140     +  rep_origin     RSF ori (fragment): Plasmids containing the RSF 1030 origin of replication can be propagated in E. coli cells that contain additional plasmids with compatible origins.
    142..195     +  CDS            lacI (fragment): lac repressor; lacI; The lac repressor binds to the lac operator to inhibit transcription in E. coli. This inhibition can be relieved by adding lactose or isopropyl-β-D-thiogalactopyranoside (IPTG).
    522..646     +  CDS            lef2: baculovirus late expression factor 2
    684..1289    +  CDS            ORF603: baculovirus ORF603 protein
   1356..1389    +  protein_bind   loxP: Cre-mediated recombination occurs in the 8-bp core sequence (GCATACAT). Cre recombinase
   1579..1627    -  polyA_signal   HSV TK poly(A) signal: herpes simplex virus thymidine kinase polyadenylation signal (Cole and Stacy, 1985)
   1725..2432    -  CDS            mCherry: mCherry is a basic (constitutively fluorescent) red fluorescent protein published in 2004, derived from Discosoma sp.. It is reported to be a very rapidly-maturing monomer with low acid sensitivity.
   2476..2585    -  promoter       p10 promoter: baculovirus promoter for expression in insect cells
   2630..2721    +  promoter       polyhedrin promoter: polh from Autographa californica; promoter for the baculovirus polyhedrin gene
   2874..2957    +  CDS            large T antigen (fragment): large T antigen from SV40 (simian virus 40)
   2980..3114    +  polyA_signal   SV40 poly(A) signal: SV40 polyadenylation signal
   3143..3192    +  CDS            SET1 (fragment): solubility-enhancement tag derived from T7 phage gene 10B
   3233..4590    +  misc_recomb    baculovirus recombination region (ORF1629): contains part of ORF1629
   4588..4665    -  CDS            P61 (fragment): P78_NPVAC - Experimental evidence at protein level: Swiss-Prot protein existence level 1. Plays a role in the transport of the nucleocapsids from the cytoplasm toward the host nucleus together with the host actin- polymerizing Arp2/3 complex. From Autographa californica nuclear polyhedrosis virus (AcMNPV).
   4667..4718    -  misc_feature   bom (fragment): basis of mobility region from pBR322
   4737..5117    +  rep_origin     M13 ori (sequence partly withheld): M13 bacteriophage origin of replication; arrow indicates direction of (+) strand synthesis
   5193..5242    -  misc_feature   bom (fragment): basis of mobility region from pBR322
   5344..5379    -  CDS            rop (fragment): Rop protein, which maintains plasmids at low copy number; rop
   5474..5578    +  promoter       AmpR promoter: bla
   5579..6439    +  CDS            AmpR: β-lactamase; bla; confers resistance to ampicillin, carbenicillin, and related antibiotics
   6610..7198    +  rep_origin     ori: high-copy-number ColE1/pMB1/pBR322/pUC origin of replication
