[The description below was written by a language model from this plasmid's Addgene catalogue record and pLannotate feature annotations shown in this document.]
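Description:
pAC8_MF-p10-mCh (VE5626) is a baculovirus transfer vector derived from pBacPAK8, designed to generate recombinant baculoviruses for multigene expression in insect cells by homologous recombination rather than transposition. It is propagated in E. coli as a high-copy plasmid through a ColE1/pUC-type origin and selected with ampicillin (AmpR under its own bla promoter); an M13 phage origin is also annotated. The payload is flanked by baculoviral homology arms, lef2/ORF603 on one side and a recombination region containing part of ORF1629 on the other, which direct exchange of the cassette into the viral genome.

Between the arms sits the MultiBac-style dual expression cassette: divergent p10 and polyhedrin (PH) late promoters, each followed by a multiple cloning site and a terminator (HSV TK poly(A) on the p10 side, SV40 poly(A) on the PH side). The feature table places the mCherry coding sequence downstream of the p10 promoter, consistent with the plasmid name and stated purpose. The catalogue's insert field instead lists PH as the promoter with BamHI/XbaI sites, which appears to describe the free cloning position instead. The red fluorescence serves as a reporter for monitoring infection, leaving the PH-driven site available for a gene of interest. A loxP site adjacent to the cassette allows Cre-mediated fusion with donor plasmids carrying further expression cassettes, and the record also describes a multiplication module for inserting additional cassettes, supporting production of multiprotein complexes. The catalogue gives a total size of 7,595 bp, whereas the annotated sequence record is 7,239 nt. Several short fragment annotations (RSF ori, lacI, SET1, rop, bom) are probably incidental matches.
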