Addgene plasmid #139772: pAC8_MF-p10-mCh (VE5626)
Purpose: Transfer vector for multigene expression to generate recombinant baculoviruses by homologous recombination. Contains a p10/pH dual expression cassette with mCherry cDNA under p10 to monitor infection.
Depositing lab: Arnaud Poterszman. Depositing organization: Institut de Genetique et de Biologie Moleculaire et Cellulaire (IGBMC). Publication: HR-Bac, a toolbox based on homologous recombination for expression, screening and production of multiprotein complexes using the baculovirus expression system. Kolesnikova O, Zachayus A, Pichard S, Osz J, Rochel N, Rossolillo P, Kolb-Cheynel I, Troffer-Charlier N, Compe E, Bensaude O, Berger I, Poterszman A. Sci Rep. 2022 Feb 7;12(1):2030. doi: 10.1038/s41598-021-04715-5. PubMed 35132103.
Backbone
  Vector backbone: pBAcPAK8
  Backbone manufacturer: Clontech
  Total vector size (bp): 7595
  Modifications to backbone: The pAC8_MF-p10-mCh (VE5626) is a derivative of pBAcPAK8 (Clontech) for generation of recombinant baculoviruses by homologous recombination. It contains the Multibac dual expression cassette composed of two divergent baculovirus late promoters (PH and p10), each followed by a multiple cloning site (MSC1 and MSC2) and a transcription termination signal (SV40 pA and HSCV pA). It also possess a multiplication module for insertion of additional expression cassettes and a loxP site for Cre-mediated fusion with a donor plasmid containing additional expression cassettes. The protein expressed from the remaining mCherry gene will be used to monitor infection. Insertion of DNA sequence is typically performed in the two multiple cloning sites (MCS1 with BamHI/XbaI under the PH promoter and MCS2 with XhoI/NheI under the p10 promoter) by restriction/ligation or homology based cloning (SLIC, Infusion or Gibson). Dual expression cassettes can also be assembled directly using a 4 fragment reaction where the plasmid backbone is combined with the promoter module and the cDNAs encoding the two target genes.
Growth in bacteria
  Bacterial resistance: Ampicillin, 100 μg/mL
  Growth temperature: 37°C
  Growth strain: DH5alpha
  Copy number: High Copy
Gene/Insert
  Gene/Insert name: mCherry fluorescent protein
  Insert size (bp): 711
  Promoter: PH
  Cloning method: Restriction Enzyme; 5′ cloning site BamHI (unknown if destroyed); 3′ cloning site XbaI (unknown if destroyed)
  Sequencing primers: 5′ ACCATCTCGCAAATAAATAA; 3′ TGGTATGGCTGATTATGATC
Terms and licenses: Academic/Nonprofit Terms; Industry Terms: Not Available to Industry
How to cite: pAC8_MF-p10-mCh (VE5626) was a gift from Arnaud Poterszman (Addgene plasmid # 139772 ; http://n2t.net/addgene:139772 ; RRID:Addgene_139772)
